Addgene plasmid #248965: pDBB62
Purpose: Optogenetic expression of NShh driven by five GAL4/GAVPO binding sites in front of a synthetic YB-TATA minimal promoter in a PiggyBac integration plasmid.
Depositing lab: James Briscoe. Depositing organization: Francis Crick Institute. Publication: Investigating morphogen and patterning dynamics with optogenetic control of morphogen production. Benzinger D, Briscoe J. Dev Cell. 2025 Aug 19:S1534-5807(25)00495-2. doi: 10.1016/j.devcel.2025.07.019. PubMed 40848721.
Backbone
  Vector backbone: PBgg-Hygro
  Vector type: Mammalian Expression
  Selectable markers: Hygromycin
Growth in bacteria
  Bacterial resistance: Ampicillin, 100 μg/mL
  Growth temperature: 37°C
  Growth strain: NEB Stable
  Copy number: High Copy
Gene/Insert
  Gene/Insert name: NShh-IRES2-H2B-mScarletI
  Species: M. musculus (mouse)
  Promoter: UASybTATA
  Cloning method: Restriction Enzyme; 5′ cloning site BsmBI (destroyed during cloning); 3′ cloning site BsmBI (destroyed during cloning)
Terms and licenses: Academic/Nonprofit Terms; Industry Terms: Not Available to Industry
Depositor comments: Please visit https://doi.org/10.1101/2024.06.11.598403 for bioRxiv preprint.
How to cite: pDBB62 was a gift from James Briscoe (Addgene plasmid # 248965 ; http://n2t.net/addgene:248965 ; RRID:Addgene_248965)
