[The description below was written by a language model from this plasmid's Addgene catalogue record and pLannotate feature annotations shown in this document.]
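Description:
pDBB62 is a mammalian expression plasmid of about 10 kb built on the PBgg-Hygro backbone, a PiggyBac transposon vector intended for stable genomic integration when supplied with PiggyBac transposase. The automated feature table does not annotate the PiggyBac terminal repeats, so their positions cannot be given from this record. In bacteria the plasmid is maintained through a high-copy ColE1/pUC origin and an ampicillin resistance gene. It also carries an f1 origin and remnants of a lac promoter/lacZα cloning region. Short matches to a phage lambda gene flank the backbone and are probably stuffer or spurious hits rather than functional parts.

The payload is a light-inducible transcription unit. Five GAL4 upstream activating sequences, of which only fragments are detected by the annotation, sit in front of a synthetic YB-TATA minimal promoter with low basal activity. Transcription therefore depends on a GAL4-DNA-binding activator, here GAVPO, a light-switchable transactivator that must be supplied separately. This promoter drives NShh, the N-terminal signalling portion of mouse Sonic hedgehog, followed by an EMCV IRES2 and histone H2B fused to the red fluorescent protein mScarlet-I. Cells that produce the morphogen are thereby marked with nuclear red fluorescence from the same transcript, which ends at an SV40 polyadenylation signal. A separate downstream cassette uses the EF-1α core promoter and intron A to express hygromycin phosphotransferase, followed by a WPRE fragment and a second SV40 poly(A) signal, for selection of integrants.

The construct is designed for optogenetic control of Shh production, allowing light patterns to define where and when the morphogen is produced in studies of morphogen dynamics and tissue patterning.
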