Features (pLannotate 1.2.2; 26 found; start..end, strand, type, name):
    315..333     +  protein_bind   5X UAS (fragment): five tandem copies of the "ScaI site" 17-mer CGGAGTACTGTCCTCCG, an upstream activating sequence (UAS) that efficiently binds yeast Gal4 (Webster et al., 1988; Pfeiffer et al., 2010) GAL4
    401..418     +  protein_bind   5X UAS (fragment): five tandem copies of the "ScaI site" 17-mer CGGAGTACTGTCCTCCG, an upstream activating sequence (UAS) that efficiently binds yeast Gal4 (Webster et al., 1988; Pfeiffer et al., 2010) GAL4
    446..462     +  promoter       minP (fragment): minimal TATA-box promoter with low basal activity
    538..1158    +  CDS            Shh (fragment): SHH_MOUSE - Also known as Hhg1. Experimental evidence at protein level: Swiss-Prot protein existence level 1. [Sonic hedgehog protein N-product]: The dually lipidated sonic hedgehog protein N-product (ShhNp) is a morphogen which is essential for a variety of patterning events during development. Induces ventral cell fate in the neural tube and somites (PubMed:11430830, PubMed:24863049). Involved in the patterning of the anterior-posterior axis of the developing limb bud (PubMed:15315762). Essential for axon guidance (PubMed:12679031). Binds to the patched (PTCH1) receptor, which functions in a
   1165..1751    +  misc_feature   IRES2: internal ribosome entry site (IRES) of the encephalomyocarditis virus (EMCV)
   1758..2135    +  CDS            H2B: human histone H2B; HIST1H2BJ
   2154..2849    +  CDS            mScarlet: mScarlet is a basic (constitutively fluorescent) red fluorescent protein published in 2016, derived from synthetic construct. It has moderate acid sensitivity.
   2871..2888    -  promoter       T7 promoter (fragment): promoter for bacteriophage T7 RNA polymerase
   2893..3027    -  polyA_signal   SV40 poly(A) signal: SV40 polyadenylation signal
   3183..3394    +  promoter       EF-1α core promoter: core promoter for human elongation factor EF-1α
   3395..4333    +  intron         EF-1α intron A: intron upstream of the start codon of human EF-1α
   4352..5373    +  CDS            HygR (fragment): hygromycin B phosphotransferase confers resistance to hygromycin
   5390..5496    +  misc_feature   WPRE (fragment): woodchuck hepatitis virus posttranscriptional regulatory element
   5505..5626    +  polyA_signal   SV40 poly(A) signal: SV40 polyadenylation signal
   5644..5736    +  ncRNA          G-CSF SLDE: Accession: RF00183 - G-CSF factor stem-loop destabilising element (SLDE)
   6433..6900    +  CDS            B (fragment): PORTL_LAMBD - Experimental evidence at protein level: Swiss-Prot protein existence level 1. Forms the portal vertex of the capsid (PubMed:6228056, PubMed:6232391). This portal plays critical roles in head assembly, genome packaging, neck/tail attachment, and genome ejection (Probable). The portal protein multimerizes as a single ring-shaped homododecamer arranged around a central channel (PubMed:6232391). Binds to the terminase subunits to form the packaging machine (PubMed:7799432). From Escherichia phage lambda (Bacteriophage lambda).
   6938..6954    -  protein_bind   lac operator: The lac repressor binds to the lac operator to inhibit transcription in E. coli. This inhibition can be relieved by adding lactose or isopropyl-β-D-thiogalactopyranoside (IPTG). lac repressor encoded by lacI
   6962..6992    -  promoter       lac promoter: promoter for the E. coli lac operon
   7007..7028    -  protein_bind   CAP binding site: CAP binding activates transcription in the presence of cAMP. E. coli catabolite activator protein
   7041..7133    -  CDS            lacI (fragment): lac repressor; lacI; The lac repressor binds to the lac operator to inhibit transcription in E. coli. This inhibition can be relieved by adding lactose or isopropyl-β-D-thiogalactopyranoside (IPTG).
   7316..7904    -  rep_origin     ori: high-copy-number ColE1/pMB1/pBR322/pUC origin of replication
   8075..8935    -  CDS            AmpR: β-lactamase; bla; confers resistance to ampicillin, carbenicillin, and related antibiotics
   8936..9040    -  promoter       AmpR promoter: bla
   9093..9521    -  rep_origin     f1 ori (sequence partly withheld): f1 bacteriophage origin of replication; arrow indicates direction of (+) strand synthesis
   9526..9681    -  CDS            lacZα (fragment): LacZα fragment of β-galactosidase; lacZ fragment
   9683..9802    +  CDS            B (fragment): PORTL_LAMBD - Experimental evidence at protein level: Swiss-Prot protein existence level 1. Forms the portal vertex of the capsid (PubMed:6228056, PubMed:6232391). This portal plays critical roles in head assembly, genome packaging, neck/tail attachment, and genome ejection (Probable). The portal protein multimerizes as a single ring-shaped homododecamer arranged around a central channel (PubMed:6232391). Binds to the terminase subunits to form the packaging machine (PubMed:7799432). From Escherichia phage lambda (Bacteriophage lambda).
>Addgene plasmid #248965 | pDBB62 | addgene full sequence | sequence record 499516 | Addgene NGS Result
AAAAACAAAAACTCAAAATTTCTTCTATAAAGTAACAAAACTTTTATGAGGGACAGCCCCCCCCCAAAGC
CCCCAGGGATGTAATTACGTCCCTCCCCCGCTAGGGGGCAGCAGCGAGCCGCCCGGGGCTCCGCTCCGGT
CCGGCGCTCCCCCCGCATCCCCGAGCCGGCAGCGTGCGGGGACAGCCCGGGCACGGGGAAGGTGGCACGG
GATCGCTTTCCTCTGAACGCTTCTCGCTGCTCTTTGAGCCTGCAGACACCTGGGGGGATACGGGGAAAAG
GCCTCCACGGCCACTAGTAAACGGAGTTTCTAGACGGAGTACTGTCCTCCGAGCGGAGTACTGTCCTCCG
ACTCGAGCGGAGTACTGTCCTCCGATCGGAGTACTGTCCTCCGCGAATTCCGGAGTACTGTCCTCCGAAG
ACGCTAGCGGGCGATCCATATGCTCTAGAGGGTATATAATGGGGGCCACTAGTCTACTACCAGAAAGCTT
GGCATTCCGGTACTGGGTAAAGCCGAATTCCTAGCGCCGCCACCACCATGCTGCTGCTGCTGGCCAGATG
TTTTCTGGTGATCCTTGCTTCCTCGCTGCTGGTGTGCCCCGGGCTGGCCTGTGGGCCCGGCAGGGGGTTT
GGAAAGAGGCGGCACCCCAAAAAGCTGACCCCTTTAGCCTACAAGCAGTTTATTCCCAACGTAGCCGAGA
AGACCCTAGGGGCCAGCGGCAGATATGAAGGGAAGATCACAAGAAACTCCGAACGATTTAAGGAACTCAC
CCCCAATTACAACCCCGACATCATATTTAAGGATGAGGAAAACACGGGAGCAGACCGGCTGATGACTCAG
AGGTGCAAAGACAAGTTAAATGCCTTGGCCATCTCTGTGATGAACCAGTGGCCTGGAGTGAAGCTGCGAG
TGACCGAGGGCTGGGATGAGGACGGCCATCATTCAGAGGAGTCTCTACACTATGAGGGTCGAGCAGTGGA
CATCACCACGTCCGACCGGGACCGCAGCAAGTACGGCATGCTGGCTCGCCTGGCTGTGGAAGCAGGTTTC
GACTGGGTCTACTATGAATCCAAAGCTCACATCCACTGTTCTGTGAAAGCAGAGAACTCCGTGGCGGCCA
AATCCGGCTGATTGATATCGAATTCCTGCAGCCCGGGGGATCCGCCCCTCTCCCTCCCCCCCCCCTAACG
TTACTGGCCGAAGCCGCTTGGAATAAGGCCGGTGTGCGTTTGTCTATATGTTATTTTCCACCATATTGCC
GTCTTTTGGCAATGTGAGGGCCCGGAAACCTGGCCCTGTCTTCTTGACGAGCATTCCTAGGGGTCTTTCC
CCTCTCGCCAAAGGAATGCAAGGTCTGTTGAATGTCGTGAAGGAAGCAGTTCCTCTGGAAGCTTCTTGAA
GACAAACAACGTCTGTAGCGACCCTTTGCAGGCAGCGGAACCCCCCACCTGGCGACAGGTGCCTCTGCGG
CCAAAAGCCACGTGTATAAGATACACCTGCAAAGGCGGCACAACCCCAGTGCCACGTTGTGAGTTGGATA
GTTGTGGAAAGAGTCAAATGGCTCTCCTCAAGCGTATTCAACAAGGGGCTGAAGGATGCCCAGAAGGTAC
CCCATTGTATGGGATCTGATCTGGGGCCTCGGTACACATGCTTTACATGTGTTTAGTCGAGGTTAAAAAA
ACGTCTAGGCCCCCCGAACCACGGGGACGTGGTTTTCCTTTGAAAAACACGATGATAATATGGCCACAAC
CATGGTTATGCCAGAGCCAGCGAAGTCTGCTCCCGCCCCGAAAAAGGGCTCCAAGAAGGCGGTGACTAAG
GCGCAGAAGAAAGGCGGCAAGAAGCGCAAGCGCAGCCGCAAGGAGAGCTATTCCATCTATGTGTACAAGG
TTCTGAAGCAGGTCCACCCTGACACCGGCATTTCGTCCAAGGCCATGGGCATCATGAATTCGTTTGTGAA
CGACATTTTCGAGCGCATCGCAGGTGAGGCTTCCCGCCTGGCGCATTACAACAAGCGCTCGACCATCACC
TCCAGGGAGATCCAGACGGCCGTGCGCCTGCTGCTGCCTGGGGAGTTGGCCAAGCACGCCGTGTCCGAGG
GTACTAAGGCCATCACCAAGTACACCAGCGCTAAGGATCCACCGGTCGCCACCATGGTATCAAAAGGCGA
GGCGGTCATTAAAGAGTTCATGAGGTTTAAAGTCCATATGGAAGGAAGCATGAATGGTCACGAGTTTGAG
ATAGAGGGAGAGGGTGAGGGAAGGCCGTACGAAGGGACGCAAACTGCGAAGTTGAAGGTAACGAAAGGCG
GCCCTCTGCCATTCTCTTGGGACATCCTTTCACCGCAATTTATGTACGGCTCTAGGGCCTTCACAAAACA
CCCCGCCGATATTCCGGATTACTATAAACAAAGTTTTCCTGAGGGCTTCAAGTGGGAAAGAGTAATGAAC
TTCGAGGATGGGGGAGCTGTGACGGTTACTCAAGACACTAGCCTGGAGGACGGTACTCTTATATACAAGG
TAAAACTAAGAGGGACGAATTTTCCGCCAGACGGCCCCGTGATGCAAAAAAAAACTATGGGGTGGGAAGC
ATCCACCGAGAGGCTGTACCCCGAAGACGGGGTCCTGAAGGGTGATATTAAAATGGCATTAAGATTAAAA
GATGGCGGGAGATACTTAGCTGACTTCAAGACTACATATAAAGCCAAAAAACCTGTACAGATGCCTGGAG
CTTACAATGTGGATCGTAATCTGGATATTACATCCCACAACGAAGATTATACCGTGGTGGAGCAGTACGA
GCGTTCAGAGGGGCGTCACTCCACCGGGGGTATGGATGAATTATACAAGTAAGATTTCGAGCCTCTAGAA
CTATAGTGAGTCGTATTACGTAGATCCAGACATGATAAGATACATTGATGAGTTTGGACAAACCACAACT
AGAATGCAGTGAAAAAAATGCTTTATTTGTGAAATTTGTGATGCTATTGCTTTATTTGTAACCATTATAA
GCTGCAATAAACAAGTTAACAACAACAATTGCATTCATTTTATGTTTCAGGTTCAGGGGGAGGTGTGGGA
GGTTTTTTAATTCGCTGGGATCCGATTTAAATTCGAATTCGGGCCCGCGGCCGCACTCAATTCTCTAGAA
ATATTCTCGAGGTTTCTCCGGTGCCCGTCAGTGGGCAGAGCGCACATCGCCCACAGTCCCCGAGAAGTTG
GGGGGAGGGGTCGGCAATTGAACCGGTGCCTAGAGAAGGTGGCGCGGGGTAAACTGGGAAAGTGATGTCG
TGTACTGGCTCCGCCTTTTTCCCGAGGGTGGGGGAGAACCGTATATAAGTGCAGTAGTCGCCGTGAACGT
TCTTTTTCGCAACGGGTTTGCCGCCAGAACACAGGTAAGTGCCGTGTGTGGTTCCCGCGGGCCTGGCCTC
TTTACGGGTTATGGCCCTTGCGTGCCTTGAATTACTTCCACCTGGCTGCAGTACGTGATTCTTGATCCCG
AGCTTCGGGTTGGAAGTGGGTGGGAGAGTTCGAGGCCTTGCGCTTAAGGAGCCCCTTCGCCTCGTGCTTG
AGTTGAGGCCTGGCCTGGGCGCTGGGGCCGCCGCGTGCGAATCTGGTGGCACCTTCGCGCCTGTCTCGCT
GCTTTCGATAAGTCTCTAGCCATTTAAAATTTTTGATGACCTGCTGCGACGCTTTTTTTCTGGCAAGATA
GTCTTGTAAATGCGGGCCAAGATCTGCACACTGGTATTTCGGTTTTTGGGGCCGCGGGCGGCGACGGGGC
CCGTGCGTCCCAGCGCACATGTTCGGCGAGGCGGGGCCTGCGAGCGCGGCCACCGAGAATCGGACGGGGG
TAGTCTCAAGCTGGCCGGCCTGCTCTGGTGCCTGGCCTCGCGCCGCCGTGTATCGCCCCGCCCTGGGCGG
CAAGGCTGGCCCGGTCGGCACCAGTTGCGTGAGCGGAAAGATGGCCGCTTCCCGGCCCTGCTGCAGGGAG
CTCAAAATGGAGGACGCGGCGCTCGGGAGAGCGGGCGGGTGAGTCACCCACACAAAGGAAAAGGGCCTTT
CCGTCCTCAGCCGTCGCTTCATGTGACTCCACGGAGTACCGGGCGCCGTCCAGGCACCTCGATTAGTTCT
CGAGCTTTTGGAGTACGTCGTCTTTAGGTTGGGGGGAGGGGTTTTATGCGATGGAGTTTCCCCACACTGA
GTGGGTGGAGACTGAAGTTAGGCCAGCTTGGCACTTGATGTAATTCTCCTTGGAATTTGCCCTTTTTGAG
TTTGGATCTTGGTTCATTCTCAAGCCTCAGACAGTGGTTCAAAGTTTTTTTCTTCCATTTCAGGTGTCGT
GAGGCGCCACCATGAAAAAGCCTGAACTCACCGCTACCTCTGTCGAGAAGTTTCTGATCGAAAAGTTCGA
CAGCGTGTCCGACCTGATGCAGCTCTCCGAGGGCGAAGAATCTCGGGCTTTCAGCTTCGATGTGGGAGGG
CGTGGATATGTCCTGCGGGTGAATAGCTGCGCCGATGGTTTCTACAAAGATCGCTATGTTTATCGGCACT
TTGCATCCGCCGCTCTCCCTATTCCCGAAGTGCTTGACATTGGGGAGTTCAGCGAGAGCCTGACCTATTG
CATCTCCCGCCGTGCACAGGGTGTCACCTTGCAAGACCTGCCTGAAACCGAACTGCCCGCTGTTCTCCAG
CCCGTCGCCGAGGCCATGGATGCCATCGCTGCCGCCGATCTTAGCCAGACCAGCGGGTTCGGCCCATTCG
GACCTCAAGGAATCGGTCAATACACTACATGGCGCGATTTCATCTGCGCTATTGCTGATCCCCATGTGTA
TCACTGGCAAACTGTGATGGACGACACCGTCAGTGCCTCCGTCGCCCAGGCTCTCGATGAGCTGATGCTT
TGGGCCGAGGACTGCCCCGAAGTCCGGCACCTCGTGCACGCCGATTTCGGCTCCAACAATGTCCTGACCG
ACAATGGCCGCATAACAGCCGTCATTGACTGGAGCGAGGCCATGTTCGGGGATTCCCAATACGAGGTCGC
CAACATCTTCTTCTGGAGGCCCTGGTTGGCTTGTATGGAGCAGCAGACCCGCTACTTCGAGCGGAGGCAT
CCCGAGCTTGCAGGATCTCCTCGGCTCCGGGCTTATATGCTCCGCATTGGTCTTGACCAACTCTATCAGA
GCTTGGTTGACGGCAATTTCGATGATGCAGCTTGGGCTCAGGGTCGCTGCGACGCAATCGTCCGGTCCGG
AGCCGGGACTGTCGGGCGTACACAAATCGCCCGCAGAAGCGCTGCCGTCTGGACCGATGGCTGTGTGGAA
GTGCTCGCCGATAGTGGAAACAGACGCCCCAGCACTCGTCCTAGGGCAAAGGATCTGCAGTAAGTCGACA
ATCAACCTCTGGATTACAAAATTTGTGAAAGATTGACTGGTATTCTTAACTATGTTGCTCCTTTTACGCT
ATGTGGATACGCTGCTTTAATGCCTTTGTATCATGCGTTAACTAAACTTGTTTATTGCAGCTTATAATGG
TTACAAATAAAGCAATAGCATCACAAATTTCACAAATAAAGCATTTTTTTCACTGCATTCTAGTTGTGGT
TTGTCCAAACTCATCAATGTATCTTATCATGTCTGGAATTGACTCAAATGATGTCAATTAGTCTATCAGA
AGCTCATCTGGTCTCCCTTCCGGGGGACAAGACATCCCTGTTTAATATTTAAACAGCAGTGTTCCCAAAC
TGGGTTCTTATATCCCTTGCTCTGGTCAACCAGGTTGCAGGGTTTCCTGTCCTCACAGGAACGAAGTCCC
TAAAGAAACAGTGGCAGCCAGGTTTAGCCCCGGAATTGACTGGATTCCTTTTTTAGGGCCCATTGGTATG
GCTTTTTCCCCGTATCCCCCCAGGTGTCTGCAGGCTCAAAGAGCAGCGAGAAGCGTTCAGAGGAAAGCGA
TCCCGTGCCACCTTCCCCGTGCCCGGGCTGTCCCCGCACGCTGCCGGCTCGGGGATGCGGGGGGAGCGCC
GGACCGGAGCGGAGCCCCGGGCGGCTCGCTGCTGCCCCCTAGCGGGGGAGGGACGTAATTACATCCCTGG
GGGCTTTGGGGGGGGGCTGTCCCTGATATCTATAACAAGAAAATATATATATAATAAGTTATCACGTAAG
TAGAACATGAAATAACAATATAATTATCGTATGAGTTAAATCTTAAAAGTCACGTAAAAGATAATCATGC
GTCATTTTGACTCACGCGGTCGTTATAGTTCAAAATCAGTGACACTTACCGCATTGACAAGCACGCCTCA
CGGGAGCTCCAAGCGGCGACTGAGATGTCCTAAATGCACAGCGACGGATTCGCGCTATTTAGAAAGAGAG
AGCAATATTTCAAGAATGCATGCGTCAATTTTACGCAGACTATCTTTCTAGGGTTAATCTAGCTGCATCA
GGATCATATCGTCGGGTCTTTTTTCCGGCTCAGTCATCGCCCAAGCTGGCGCTATCTGGGCATCGGGGAG
GAAGAAGCCCGTGCCTTTTCCCGCGAGGTTGAAGCGGCATGGAAAGAGTTTGCCGAGGATGACTGCTGCT
GCATTGACGTTGAGCGAAAACGCACGTTTACCATGATGATTCGGGAAGGTGTGGCCATGCACGCCTTTAA
CGGTGAACTGTTCGTTCAGGCCACCTGGGATACCAGTTCGTCGCGGCTTTTCCGGACACAGTTCCGGATG
GTCAGCCCGAAGCGCATCAGCAACCCGAACAATACCGGCGACAGCCGGAACTGCCGTGCCGGTGTGCAGA
TTAATGACAGCGGTGCGGCGCTGGGATATTACGTCAGCGAGGACGGGTATCCTGGCTGGATGCCGCAGAA
ATGGACATGGATACCCCGTGAGTTACCCGGCGGGCGCGCTTGGCGTAATCATGGTCATAGCTGTTTCCTG
TGTGAAATTGTTATCCGCTCACAATTCCACACAACATACGAGCCGGAAGCATAAAGTGTAAAGCCTGGGG
TGCCTAATGAGTGAGCTAACTCACATTAATTGCGTTGCGCTCACTGCCCGCTTTCCAGTCGGGAAACCTG
TCGTGCCAGCTGCATTAATGAATCGGCCAACGCGCGGGGAGAGGCGGTTTGCGTATTGGGCGCTCTTCCG
CTTCCTCGCTCACTGACTCGCTGCGCTCGGTCGTTCGGCTGCGGCGAGCGGTATCAGCTCACTCAAAGGC
GGTAATACGGTTATCCACAGAATCAGGGGATAACGCAGGAAAGAACATGTGAGCAAAAGGCCAGCAAAAG
GCCAGGAACCGTAAAAAGGCCGCGTTGCTGGCGTTTTTCCATAGGCTCCGCCCCCCTGACGAGCATCACA
AAAATCGACGCTCAAGTCAGAGGTGGCGAAACCCGACAGGACTATAAAGATACCAGGCGTTTCCCCCTGG
AAGCTCCCTCGTGCGCTCTCCTGTTCCGACCCTGCCGCTTACCGGATACCTGTCCGCCTTTCTCCCTTCG
GGAAGCGTGGCGCTTTCTCATAGCTCACGCTGTAGGTATCTCAGTTCGGTGTAGGTCGTTCGCTCCAAGC
TGGGCTGTGTGCACGAACCCCCCGTTCAGCCCGACCGCTGCGCCTTATCCGGTAACTATCGTCTTGAGTC
CAACCCGGTAAGACACGACTTATCGCCACTGGCAGCAGCCACTGGTAACAGGATTAGCAGAGCGAGGTAT
GTAGGCGGTGCTACAGAGTTCTTGAAGTGGTGGCCTAACTACGGCTACACTAGAAGAACAGTATTTGGTA
TCTGCGCTCTGCTGAAGCCAGTTACCTTCGGAAAAAGAGTTGGTAGCTCTTGATCCGGCAAACAAACCAC
CGCTGGTAGCGGTGGTTTTTTTGTTTGCAAGCAGCAGATTACGCGCAGAAAAAAAGGATCTCAAGAAGAT
CCTTTGATCTTTTCTACGGGGTCTGACGCTCAGTGGAACGAAAACTCACGTTAAGGGATTTTGGTCATGA
GATTATCAAAAAGGATCTTCACCTAGATCCTTTTAAATTAAAAATGAAGTTTTAAATCAATCTAAAGTAT
ATATGAGTAAACTTGGTCTGACAGTTACCAATGCTTAATCAGTGAGGCACCTATCTCAGCGATCTGTCTA
TTTCGTTCATCCATAGTTGCCTGACTCCCCGTCGTGTAGATAACTACGATACGGGAGGGCTTACCATCTG
GCCCCAGTGCTGCAATGATACCGCGAGACCCACGCTCACCGGCTCCAGATTTATCAGCAATAAACCAGCC
AGCCGGAAGGGCCGAGCGCAGAAGTGGTCCTGCAACTTTATCCGCCTCCATCCAGTCTATTAATTGTTGC
CGGGAAGCTAGAGTAAGTAGTTCGCCAGTTAATAGTTTGCGCAACGTTGTTGCCATTGCTACAGGCATCG
TGGTGTCACGCTCGTCGTTTGGTATGGCTTCATTCAGCTCCGGTTCCCAACGATCAAGGCGAGTTACATG
ATCCCCCATGTTGTGCAAAAAAGCGGTTAGCTCCTTCGGTCCTCCGATCGTTGTCAGAAGTAAGTTGGCC
GCAGTGTTATCACTCATGGTTATGGCAGCACTGCATAATTCTCTTACTGTCATGCCATCCGTAAGATGCT
TTTCTGTGACTGGTGAGTACTCAACCAAGTCATTCTGAGAATAGTGTATGCGGCGACCGAGTTGCTCTTG
CCCGGCGTCAATACGGGATAATACCGCGCCACATAGCAGAACTTTAAAAGTGCTCATCATTGGAAAACGT
TCTTCGGGGCGAAAACTCTCAAGGATCTTACCGCTGTTGAGATCCAGTTCGATGTAACCCACTCGTGCAC
CCAACTGATCTTCAGCATCTTTTACTTTCACCAGCGTTTCTGGGTGAGCAAAAACAGGAAGGCAAAATGC
CGCAAAAAAGGGAATAAGGGCGACACGGAAATGTTGAATACTCATACTCTTCCTTTTTCAATATTATTGA
AGCATTTATCAGGGTTATTGTCTCATGAGCGGATACATATTTGAATGTATTTAGAAAAATAAACAAATAG
GGGTTCCGCGCACATTTCCCCGAAAAGTGCCACCTAAATTGTAAGCGTTAATATTTTGTTAAAATTCGCG
TTAAATTTTTGTTAAATCAGCTCATTTTTTAACCAATAGGCCGAAATCGGCAAAATCCCTTATAAATCAA
AAGAATAGACCGAGATAGGGT
[37 nt withheld, positions 9192-9228]
AAAGAACGTGGACTCCAACGTCAAAGG
[49 nt withheld, positions 9256-9304]
T
[91 nt withheld, positions 9306-9396]
G
[124 nt withheld, positions 9398-9521]
CCCATTCGCCATTCAGGCTGCGCAACTGTTGGGAAGGGCGATCGGTGCGGGCCTCTTCGCTATTACGCCA
GCTGGCGAAAGGGGGATGTGCTGCAAGGCGATTAAGTTGGGTAACGCCAGGGTTTTCCCAGTCACGACGT
TGTAAAACGACGGCCAGTGAGCGCGCCTCGTTCATTCACGTTTTTGAACCCGTGGAGGACGGGCAGACTC
GCGGTGCAAATGTGTTTTACAGCGTGATGGAGCAGATGAAGATGCTCGACACGCTGCAGAACACGCAGCT
AGATTAACCCTAGAAAGATAATCATATTGTGACGTACGTTAAAGATAATCATGTGTAAAATTGACGCATG
TGTTTTATCGGTCTGTATATCGAGGTTTATTTATTAATTTGAATAGATATTAAGTTTTATTATATTTACA
CTTACATACTAATAATAAATTCAACAAACAATTTATTTATGTTTATTTATTTATTAAA
